Addgene plasmid #42387: CSADA
Purpose: Bacterial expression for structure determination; may not be full ORF
Depositing lab: Nicola Burgess-Brown. Depositing organization: University of Oxford.
Backbone
  Vector backbone: pNIC28-Bsa4
  Backbone manufacturer: SGC
  Vector type: Bacterial Expression
Growth in bacteria
  Bacterial resistance: Kanamycin, 50 μg/mL
  Growth temperature: 37°C
  Growth strain: Mach1 ;
  Copy number: High Copy
Gene/Insert
  Gene/Insert name: CSADA (alt names: CSAD; gi|68226687; PDB:2JIS)
  Species: H. sapiens (human)
  Insert size (bp): 1576
  Mutation: See Comments
  GenBank ID: CSAD gi|68226687
  Entrez Gene: CSAD (a.k.a. CSD, PCAP)
  Tag / fusion protein: His6-TEV (N terminal on insert)
  Cloning method: Ligation Independent Cloning
  Sequencing primers: 5′ T7; 3′ T7-term
Terms and licenses: Academic/Nonprofit Terms; Industry Terms: Not Available to Industry
Depositor comments: http://www.thesgc.org/structures/2JIS/ Use BL21(DE3)-R3-pRARE2 strain for expression.
How to cite: CSADA was a gift from Nicola Burgess-Brown (Addgene plasmid # 42387 ; http://n2t.net/addgene:42387 ; RRID:Addgene_42387)
