[The description below was written by a language model from this plasmid's Addgene catalogue record.]
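Description:
CSADA is a bacterial expression plasmid built on the pNIC28-Bsa4 backbone from the SGC, a vector designed for ligation-independent cloning of targets intended for recombinant protein production in E. coli. It is maintained as a high-copy plasmid under kanamycin selection. The record does not include a feature table, so the origin of replication and the promoter are not explicitly listed. However, the T7 and T7-terminator sequencing primers, together with the depositor's recommendation of a DE3 expression strain, indicate that the insert sits in a T7 RNA polymerase-driven expression cassette.

The insert, about 1.6 kb, encodes human CSAD (cysteine sulfinic acid decarboxylase, also known as CSD or PCAP). The protein carries an N-terminal hexahistidine tag followed by a TEV protease site. This arrangement allows capture by immobilised metal affinity chromatography, after which the tag can be cleaved off to leave near-native protein. The construct was made for structure determination and is linked to a deposited crystal structure of the enzyme. As the catalogue warns, it may encode a truncated or otherwise engineered fragment optimised for crystallisation rather than the full open reading frame. The mutation field points only to the depositor comments, which do not spell out specific sequence changes or construct boundaries.

The recommended expression host carries a rare-codon tRNA supplement, which helps when expressing human coding sequences in bacteria. The plasmid is typically used to produce purified CSAD for crystallography and for related biochemical or biophysical work.
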