>Addgene plasmid #42387 | CSADA | depositor partial sequence | sequence record 57220 | CSADA sequence 1576 bps
CATATGCACCATCATCATCATCATTCTTCTGGTGTAGATCTGGGTACCGAGAACCTGTACTTCCAATCCA
TGGCTGACTCAGAAGCACTCCCCTCCCTTGCTGGGGACCCAGTGGCTGTGGAAGCCTTGCTCCGGGCCGT
GTTTGGGGTTGTTGTGGATGAGGCCATTCAGAAAGGAACCAGTGTCTCCCAGAAGGTCTGTGAGTGGAAG
GAGCCTGAGGAGCTGAAGCAGCTGCTGGATTTGGAGCTGCGGAGCCAGGGCGAGTCACAGAAGCAGATCC
TGGAGCGGTGTCGGGCTGTGATTCGCTACAGTGTCAAGACTGGTCACCCTCGGTTCTTCAACCAGCTCTT
CTCTGGGTTGGATCCCCATGCTCTGGCCGGGCGCATTATCACTGAGAGCCTCAACACCAGCCAGTACACA
TATGAAATCGCCCCCGTGTTTGTGCTCATGGAAGAGGAGGTGCTGAGGAAACTGCGGGCCCTGGTGGGCT
GGAGCTCTGGGGACGGAATCTTCTGCCCTGGTGGCTCCATCTCCAACATGTATGCTGTAAATCTGGCCCG
CTATCAGCGCTACCCGGATTGCAAGCAGAGGGGCCTCCGCACACTGCCGCCCCTGGCCCTATTCACATCG
AAGGAGTGTCACTACTCCATCCAGAAGGGAGCTGCGTTTCTGGGACTTGGCACCGACAGTGTCCGAGTGG
TCAAGGCTGATGAGAGAGGGAAAATGGTCCCCGAGGATCTGGAGAGGCAGATTGGTATGGCCGAGGCTGA
GGGTGCTGTGCCGTTCCTGGTCAGTGCCACCTCTGGCACCACTGTGCTAGGGGCCTTTGACCCCCTGGAG
GCAATTGCTGATGTGTGCCAGCGTCATGGGCTATGGCTGCATGTGGATGCTGCCTGGGGTGGGAGCGTCC
TGCTGTCACAGACACACAGGCATCTCCTGGATGGGATCCAGAGGGCTGACTCTGTGGCCTGGAATCCCCA
CAAGCTCCTCGCAGCAGGCCTGCAATGCTCTGCACTTCTTCTCCAGGATACCTCGAACCTGCTCAAGCGC
TGCCATGGGTCCCAGGCCAGCTACCTTTTCCAGCAGGACAAGTTCTACGATGTGGCTCTGGACACGGGAG
ACAAGGTGGTGCAGTGTGGCCGCCGTGTGGACTGTCTGAAGCTGTGGCTCATGTGGAAGGCACAGGGCGA
TCAAGGGCTGGAGCGGCGCATCGACCAGGCCTTTGTCCTTGCCCGGTACCTGGTGGAGGAAATGAAGAAG
CGGGAAGGGTTTGAGCTAGTCATGGAGCCTGAGTTTGTCAATGTGTGTTTCTGGTTCGTACCCCCCAGCC
TGCGAGGGAAGCAGGAGAGTCCAGATTACCACGAAAGGCTGTCAAAGGTGGCCCCCGTGCTCAAGGAGCG
CATGGTGAAGGAGGGCTCCATGATGATTGGCTACCAGCCCCACGGGACCCGGGGCAACTTCTTCCGTGTG
GTTGTGGCCAACTCTGCACTGACCTGTGCTGATATGGACTTCCTCCTCAACGAGCTGGAGCGGCTAGGCC
AGGACCTGTGACAGTAAAGGTGGATACGGATCCGAA
