>Addgene plasmid #42387 | CSADA | addgene partial sequence | sequence record 59432 | T7 5'-TAATACGACTCACTATAGGG-3'
ATTCCCTCTAGAAATAATTTTGTTTAACTTTAAGAAGGAGATATACATATGCACCATCATCATCATCATT
CTTCTGGTGTAGATCTGGGTACCGAGAACCTGTACTTCCAATCCATGGCTGACTCAGAAGCACTCCCCTC
CCTTGCTGGGGACCCAGTGGCTGTGGAAGCCTTGCTCCGGGCCGTGTTTGGGGTTGTTGTGGATGAGGCC
ATTCAGAAAGGAACCAGTGTCTCCCAGAAGGTCTGTGAGTGGAAGGAGCCTGAGGAGCTGAAGCAGCTGC
TGGATTTGGAGCTGCGGAGCCAGGGCGAGTCACAGAAGCAGATCCTGGAGCGGTGTCGGGCTGTGATTCG
CTACAGTGTCAAGACTGGTCACCCTCGGTTCTTCAACCAGCTCTTCTCTGGGTTGGATCCCCATGCTCTG
GCCGGGCGCATTATCACTGAGAGCCTCAACACCAGCCAGTACACATATGAAATCGCCCCCGTGTTTGTGC
TCATGGAAGAGGAGGTGCTGAGGAAACTGCGGGCCCTGGTGGGCTGGAGCTCTGGGGACGGAATCTTCTG
CCCTGGTGGCTCCATCTCCAACATGTATGCTGTAAATCTGGCCCGCTATCAGCGCTACCCGGATTGCAAG
CAGAGGGGCCTCCGCACACTGCCGCCCCTGGCCCTATTCACATCGAAGGAGTGTCACTACTCCATCCAGA
AGGGAGCTGCGTTTCTGGGACTTGGCACCGACAGTGTCCGAGTGGTCAAGGCTGATGAGAGAGGGAAAAT
GGTCCCCGAGGATCTGGAGAGGCAGATTGGTATGGCCGAGGCTGAGGGTGCTGTGCCGTTCCTGGTCAGT
GCCACCTCTGGCACCACTGTGCTAGGGGCCTTTGACCCCCTGGAGGCAATTGCTGATGTGTGCCAGCGTC
ATGGGCTATGGCTGCATGTGGATGCTGCCTGGGGTGGGAGCGTCCTGCTGTCACAGACACACAGGCAT
